Addgene plasmid #201999: CROP-seq-opti-dsRed
Purpose: (Empty Backbone) Based on CROP-seq-opti (addgene #106280), we replaced the PURO resistance gene with a dsRed.
Depositing lab: Daniel Geschwind. Depositing organization: University of California, Los Angeles (UCLA).
Backbone
  Vector backbone: CROP-seq-opti
  Backbone size (bp): 10293
  Vector type: Mammalian Expression, Lentiviral, CRISPR
  Promoter: EF1a
  Tag / fusion protein: dsRed (N terminal on insert)
Growth in bacteria
  Bacterial resistance: Ampicillin, 100 μg/mL
  Growth temperature: 30°C
  Growth strain: NEB Stable
  Copy number: High Copy
Gene/Insert
  Cloning method: Gateway Cloning
  Sequencing primers: 5′ TTTCCCATGATTCCTTCATATTTGC; 3′ CTGTTTCCAGCATAGCTCTTAAAC
Terms and licenses: Academic/Nonprofit Terms; Industry Terms: Not Available to Industry
How to cite: CROP-seq-opti-dsRed was a gift from Daniel Geschwind (Addgene plasmid # 201999 ; http://n2t.net/addgene:201999 ; RRID:Addgene_201999)
