[The description below was written by a language model from this plasmid's Addgene catalogue record and pLannotate feature annotations shown in this document.]
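Description:
CROP-seq-opti-dsRed is an empty third-generation-style lentiviral CRISPR guide backbone for mammalian cells, derived from CROP-seq-opti by replacing the puromycin resistance gene with a dsRed fluorescent reporter. It is about 10.3 kb and is propagated in E. coli through a high-copy ColE1/pUC origin with ampicillin selection (AmpR). An f1 origin, an SV40 origin and lac/T3/T7 remnants of the cloning backbone are also present. The viral genome is driven by an RSV promoter fused to a truncated HIV-1 5' LTR, followed by the Ψ packaging signal, a gag fragment, the RRE for Rev-dependent export, and the cPPT/CTS. An SV40 poly(A) signal lies downstream of the 3' LTR.

Within the provirus, the EF-1α core promoter with its intron A drives DsRed-Express2, followed by a WPRE that enhances transcript expression. The human U6 promoter sits after the WPRE, just upstream of the R/U5 portion of the 3' LTR. It is followed by a roughly 1.9 kb stuffer, part of which is annotated by homology as a bacterial deoC1 sequence, and then a fragment matching the S. pyogenes tracrRNA that serves as the guide scaffold. A guide spacer would presumably replace the stuffer, although the record lists the cloning method as Gateway and gives no further details.

Placing the U6-guide cassette in the 3' LTR region is the defining CROP-seq arrangement. The cassette is copied to the 5' LTR during reverse transcription to give a functional Pol III guide. It is also included in the polyadenylated EF-1α transcript, so guide identity can be read in single-cell RNA-seq. Here, transduced cells are identified or sorted by red fluorescence rather than drug selection. No Cas9 is encoded, so it must be supplied separately.
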