Features (pLannotate 1.2.2; 30 found; start..end, strand, type, name):
    420..1008    +  rep_origin     ori: high-copy-number ColE1/pMB1/pBR322/pUC origin of replication
   1191..1283    +  CDS            lacI (fragment): lac repressor; lacI; The lac repressor binds to the lac operator to inhibit transcription in E. coli. This inhibition can be relieved by adding lactose or isopropyl-β-D-thiogalactopyranoside (IPTG).
   1296..1317    +  protein_bind   CAP binding site: CAP binding activates transcription in the presence of cAMP. E. coli catabolite activator protein
   1332..1362    +  promoter       lac promoter: promoter for the E. coli lac operon
   1370..1386    +  protein_bind   lac operator: The lac repressor binds to the lac operator to inhibit transcription in E. coli. This inhibition can be relieved by adding lactose or isopropyl-β-D-thiogalactopyranoside (IPTG). lac repressor encoded by lacI
   1431..1449    +  promoter       T3 promoter: promoter for bacteriophage T3 RNA polymerase
   1477..1703    +  promoter       RSV promoter: Rous sarcoma virus enhancer/promoter
   1704..1884    +  LTR            5' LTR (truncated): truncated 5' long terminal repeat (LTR) from HIV-1
   1931..2056    +  misc_feature   HIV-1 Ψ: packaging signal of human immunodeficiency virus type 1
   2040..2403    +  CDS            HIV-1 gag (fragment): gag protein from human immunodeficiency virus 1; gag
   2549..2782    +  misc_feature   RRE: The Rev response element (RRE) of HIV-1 allows for Rev-dependent mRNA export from the nucleus to the cytoplasm.
   3192..3309    +  misc_feature   cPPT/CTS: central polypurine tract and central termination sequence of HIV-1
   3375..3441    +  CDS            small t antigen (fragment): SV40 (simian virus 40) small t antigen
   3467..3678    +  promoter       EF-1α core promoter: core promoter for human elongation factor EF-1α
   3679..4617    +  intron         EF-1α intron A: intron upstream of the start codon of human EF-1α
   4639..5313    +  CDS            DsRed-Express2: DsRed-Express2 is a basic (constitutively fluorescent) orange fluorescent protein published in 2008, derived from Discosoma sp.. It is reported to be a rapidly-maturing protein.
   5329..5917    +  misc_feature   WPRE: woodchuck hepatitis virus posttranscriptional regulatory element
   5913..6023    +  CDS            nef (fragment): NEF_HV1LA - Experimental evidence at protein level: Swiss-Prot protein existence level 1. Extracellular Nef protein targets CD4(+) T-lymphocytes for apoptosis by interacting with CXCR4 surface receptors. From Human immunodeficiency virus type 1 group M subtype B (isolate Lai) (HIV-1).
   6043..6069    +  CDS            Rev (fragment): human immunodeficiency virus 1 (HIV-1) Rev protein; rev; enhances nuclear export of unspliced and incompletely spliced viral mRNAs
   6073..6313    +  promoter       U6 promoter: RNA polymerase III promoter for human U6 snRNA
   6499..7158    -  CDS            deoC1: DEOC1_STAAN - Also known as dra. Experimental evidence at protein level: Swiss-Prot protein existence level 1. Catalyzes a reversible aldol reaction between acetaldehyde and D-glyceraldehyde 3-phosphate to generate 2-deoxy-D-ribose 5- phosphate. From Staphylococcus aureus (strain N315).
   8221..8288    +  misc_RNA       tracrRNA (fragment): trans-activating CRISPR RNA for the Streptococcus pyogenes CRISPR/Cas9 system
   8341..8521    +  LTR            5' LTR (truncated): truncated 5' long terminal repeat (LTR) from HIV-1
   8599..8720    +  polyA_signal   SV40 poly(A) signal: SV40 polyadenylation signal
   8760..8895    +  rep_origin     SV40 ori: SV40 origin of replication
   8916..8934    -  promoter       T7 promoter: promoter for bacteriophage T7 RNA polymerase
   8942..9097    +  CDS            lacZα (fragment): LacZα fragment of β-galactosidase; lacZ fragment
   9102..9530    +  rep_origin     f1 ori (sequence partly withheld): f1 bacteriophage origin of replication; arrow indicates direction of (+) strand synthesis
   9583..9687    +  promoter       AmpR promoter: bla
   9688..249     +  CDS            AmpR (across the origin): β-lactamase; bla; confers resistance to ampicillin, carbenicillin, and related antibiotics
>Addgene plasmid #201999 | CROP-seq-opti-dsRed | addgene full sequence | sequence record 398468 | Addgene NGS Result
TTAATAGACTGGATGGAGGCGGATAAAGTTGCAGGACCACTTCTGCGCTCGGCCCTTCCGGCTGGCTGGT
TTATTGCTGATAAATCTGGAGCCGGTGAGCGTGGGTCTCGCGGTATCATTGCAGCACTGGGGCCAGATGG
TAAGCCCTCCCGTATCGTAGTTATCTACACGACGGGGAGTCAGGCAACTATGGATGAACGAAATAGACAG
ATCGCTGAGATAGGTGCCTCACTGATTAAGCATTGGTAACTGTCAGACCAAGTTTACTCATATATACTTT
AGATTGATTTAAAACTTCATTTTTAATTTAAAAGGATCTAGGTGAAGATCCTTTTTGATAATCTCATGAC
CAAAATCCCTTAACGTGAGTTTTCGTTCCACTGAGCGTCAGACCCCGTAGAAAAGATCAAAGGATCTTCT
TGAGATCCTTTTTTTCTGCGCGTAATCTGCTGCTTGCAAACAAAAAAACCACCGCTACCAGCGGTGGTTT
GTTTGCCGGATCAAGAGCTACCAACTCTTTTTCCGAAGGTAACTGGCTTCAGCAGAGCGCAGATACCAAA
TACTGTTCTTCTAGTGTAGCCGTAGTTAGGCCACCACTTCAAGAACTCTGTAGCACCGCCTACATACCTC
GCTCTGCTAATCCTGTTACCAGTGGCTGCTGCCAGTGGCGATAAGTCGTGTCTTACCGGGTTGGACTCAA
GACGATAGTTACCGGATAAGGCGCAGCGGTCGGGCTGAACGGGGGGTTCGTGCACACAGCCCAGCTTGGA
GCGAACGACCTACACCGAACTGAGATACCTACAGCGTGAGCTATGAGAAAGCGCCACGCTTCCCGAAGGG
AGAAAGGCGGACAGGTATCCGGTAAGCGGCAGGGTCGGAACAGGAGAGCGCACGAGGGAGCTTCCAGGGG
GAAACGCCTGGTATCTTTATAGTCCTGTCGGGTTTCGCCACCTCTGACTTGAGCGTCGATTTTTGTGATG
CTCGTCAGGGGGGCGGAGCCTATGGAAAAACGCCAGCAACGCGGCCTTTTTACGGTTCCTGGCCTTTTGC
TGGCCTTTTGCTCACATGTTCTTTCCTGCGTTATCCCCTGATTCTGTGGATAACCGTATTACCGCCTTTG
AGTGAGCTGATACCGCTCGCCGCAGCCGAACGACCGAGCGCAGCGAGTCAGTGAGCGAGGAAGCGGAAGA
GCGCCCAATACGCAAACCGCCTCTCCCCGCGCGTTGGCCGATTCATTAATGCAGCTGGCACGACAGGTTT
CCCGACTGGAAAGCGGGCAGTGAGCGCAACGCAATTAATGTGAGTTAGCTCACTCATTAGGCACCCCAGG
CTTTACACTTTATGCTTCCGGCTCGTATGTTGTGTGGAATTGTGAGCGGATAACAATTTCACACAGGAAA
CAGCTATGACCATGATTACGCCAAGCGCGCAATTAACCCTCACTAAAGGGAACAAAAGCTGGAGCTGCAA
GCTTAATGTAGTCTTATGCAATACTCTTGTAGTCTTGCAACATGGTAACGATGAGTTAGCAACATGCCTT
ACAAGGAGAGAAAAAGCACCGTGCATGCCGATTGGTGGAAGTAAGGTGGTACGATCGTGCCTTATTAGGA
AGGCAACAGACGGGTCTGACATGGATTGGACGAACCACTGAATTGCCGCATTGCAGAGATATTGTATTTA
AGTGCCTAGCTCGATACATAAACGGGTCTCTCTGGTTAGACCAGATCTGAGCCTGGGAGCTCTCTGGCTA
ACTAGGGAACCCACTGCTTAAGCCTCAATAAAGCTTGCCTTGAGTGCTTCAAGTAGTGTGTGCCCGTCTG
TTGTGTGACTCTGGTAACTAGAGATCCCTCAGACCCTTTTAGTCAGTGTGGAAAATCTCTAGCAGTGGCG
CCCGAACAGGGACTTGAAAGCGAAAGGGAAACCAGAGGAGCTCTCTCGACGCAGGACTCGGCTTGCTGAA
GCGCGCACGGCAAGAGGCGAGGGGCGGCGACTGGTGAGTACGCCAAAAATTTTGACTAGCGGAGGCTAGA
AGGAGAGAGATGGGTGCGAGAGCGTCAGTATTAAGCGGGGGAGAATTAGATCGCGATGGGAAAAAATTCG
GTTAAGGCCAGGGGGAAAGAAAAAATATAAATTAAAACATATAGTATGGGCAAGCAGGGAGCTAGAACGA
TTCGCAGTTAATCCTGGCCTGTTAGAAACATCAGAAGGCTGTAGACAAATACTGGGACAGCTACAACCAT
CCCTTCAGACAGGATCAGAAGAACTTAGATCATTATATAATACAGTAGCAACCCTCTATTGTGTGCATCA
AAGGATAGAGATAAAAGACACCAAGGAAGCTTTAGACAAGATAGAGGAAGAGCAAAACAAAAGTAAGACC
ACCGCACAGCAAGCGGCCGCTGATCTTCAGACCTGGAGGAGGAGATATGAGGGACAATTGGAGAAGTGAA
TTATATAAATATAAAGTAGTAAAAATTGAACCATTAGGAGTAGCACCCACCAAGGCAAAGAGAAGAGTGG
TGCAGAGAGAAAAAAGAGCAGTGGGAATAGGAGCTTTGTTCCTTGGGTTCTTGGGAGCAGCAGGAAGCAC
TATGGGCGCAGCGTCAATGACGCTGACGGTACAGGCCAGACAATTATTGTCTGGTATAGTGCAGCAGCAG
AACAATTTGCTGAGGGCTATTGAGGCGCAACAGCATCTGTTGCAACTCACAGTCTGGGGCATCAAGCAGC
TCCAGGCAAGAATCCTGGCTGTGGAAAGATACCTAAAGGATCAACAGCTCCTGGGGATTTGGGGTTGCTC
TGGAAAACTCATTTGCACCACTGCTGTGCCTTGGAATGCTAGTTGGAGTAATAAATCTCTGGAACAGATT
TGGAATCACACGACCTGGATGGAGTGGGACAGAGAAATTAACAATTACACAAGCTTAATACACTCCTTAA
TTGAAGAATCGCAAAACCAGCAAGAAAAGAATGAACAAGAATTATTGGAATTAGATAAATGGGCAAGTTT
GTGGAATTGGTTTAACATAACAAATTGGCTGTGGTATATAAAATTATTCATAATGATAGTAGGAGGCTTG
GTAGGTTTAAGAATAGTTTTTGCTGTACTTTCTATAGTGAATAGAGTTAGGCAGGGATATTCACCATTAT
CGTTTCAGAATCTTGAGACAAATGGCAGTATTCATCCACAATTTTAAAAGAAAAGGGGGGATTGGGGGGT
ACAGTGCAGGGGAAAGAATAGTAGACATAATAGCAACAGACATACAAACTAAAGAATTACAAAAACAAAT
TACAAAAATTCAAAATTTTCGGGTTTATTACAGGGACAGCAGAGATCCACTTTGGCGCCGGCTCGAGGGG
GCCCGGGTGCAAAGATGGATAAAGTTTTAAACAGAGAGGAATCTTTGCAGCTAATGGACCTTCTAGGTCT
TGAAAGGAGTGGGAATTGGCTCCGGTGCCCGTCAGTGGGCAGAGCGCACATCGCCCACAGTCCCCGAGAA
GTTGGGGGGAGGGGTCGGCAATTGATCCGGTGCCTAGAGAAGGTGGCGCGGGGTAAACTGGGAAAGTGAT
GTCGTGTACTGGCTCCGCCTTTTTCCCGAGGGTGGGGGAGAACCGTATATAAGTGCAGTAGTCGCCGTGA
ACGTTCTTTTTCGCAACGGGTTTGCCGCCAGAACACAGGTAAGTGCCGTGTGTGGTTCCCGCGGGCCTGG
CCTCTTTACGGGTTATGGCCCTTGCGTGCCTTGAATTACTTCCACCTGGCTGCAGTACGTGATTCTTGAT
CCCGAGCTTCGGGTTGGAAGTGGGTGGGAGAGTTCGAGGCCTTGCGCTTAAGGAGCCCCTTCGCCTCGTG
CTTGAGTTGAGGCCTGGCCTGGGCGCTGGGGCCGCCGCGTGCGAATCTGGTGGCACCTTCGCGCCTGTCT
CGCTGCTTTCGATAAGTCTCTAGCCATTTAAAATTTTTGATGACCTGCTGCGACGCTTTTTTTCTGGCAA
GATAGTCTTGTAAATGCGGGCCAAGATCTGCACACTGGTATTTCGGTTTTTGGGGCCGCGGGCGGCGACG
GGGCCCGTGCGTCCCAGCGCACATGTTCGGCGAGGCGGGGCCTGCGAGCGCGGCCACCGAGAATCGGACG
GGGGTAGTCTCAAGCTGGCCGGCCTGCTCTGGTGCCTGGCCTCGCGCCGCCGTGTATCGCCCCGCCCTGG
GCGGCAAGGCTGGCCCGGTCGGCACCAGTTGCGTGAGCGGAAAGATGGCCGCTTCCCGGCCCTGCTGCAG
GGAGCTCAAAATGGAGGACGCGGCGCTCGGGAGAGCGGGCGGGTGAGTCACCCACACAAAGGAAAAGGGC
CTTTCCGTCCTCAGCCGTCGCTTCATGTGACTCCACGGAGTACCGGGCGCCGTCCAGGCACCTCGATTAG
TTCTCGAGCTTTTGGAGTACGTCGTCTTTAGGTTGGGGGGAGGGGTTTTATGCGATGGAGTTTCCCCACA
CTGAGTGGGTGGAGACTGAAGTTAGGCCAGCTTGGCACTTGATGTAATTCTCCTTGGAATTTGCCCTTTT
TGAGTTTGGATCTTGGTTCATTCTCAAGCCTCAGACAGTGGTTCAAAGTTTTTTTCTTCCATTTCAGGTG
TCGTGACGTACGGCCACCATGGATAGCACTGAGAACGTCATCAAGCCCTTCATGCGCTTCAAGGTGCACA
TGGAGGGCTCCGTGAACGGCCACGAGTTCGAGATCGAGGGCGAGGGCGAGGGCAAGCCCTACGAGGGCAC
CCAGACCGCCAAGCTGCAGGTGACCAAGGGCGGCCCCCTGCCCTTCGCCTGGGACATCCTGTCCCCCCAG
TTCCAGTACGGCTCCAAGGTGTACGTGAAGCACCCCGCCGACATCCCCGACTACAAGAAGCTGTCCTTCC
CCGAGGGCTTCAAGTGGGAGCGCGTGATGAACTTCGAGGACGGCGGCGTGGTGACCGTGACCCAGGACTC
CTCCCTGCAGGACGGCACCTTCATCTACCACGTGAAGTTCATCGGCGTGAACTTCCCCTCCGACGGCCCC
GTAATGCAGAAGAAGACTCTGGGCTGGGAGCCCTCCACCGAGCGCCTGTACCCCCGCGACGGCGTGCTGA
AGGGCGAGATCCACAAGGCGCTGAAGCTGAAGGGCGGCGGCCACTACCTGGTGGAGTTCAAGTCAATCTA
CATGGCCAAGAAGCCCGTGAAGCTGCCCGGCTACTACTACGTGGACTCCAAGCTGGACATCACCTCCCAC
AACGAGGACTACACCGTGGTGGAGCAGTACGAGCGCGCCGAGGCCCGCCACCACCTGTTCCAGACGCGTT
AAGTCGACAATCAACCTCTGGATTACAAAATTTGTGAAAGATTGACTGGTATTCTTAACTATGTTGCTCC
TTTTACGCTATGTGGATACGCTGCTTTAATGCCTTTGTATCATGCTATTGCTTCCCGTATGGCTTTCATT
TTCTCCTCCTTGTATAAATCCTGGTTGCTGTCTCTTTATGAGGAGTTGTGGCCCGTTGTCAGGCAACGTG
GCGTGGTGTGCACTGTGTTTGCTGACGCAACCCCCACTGGTTGGGGCATTGCCACCACCTGTCAGCTCCT
TTCCGGGACTTTCGCTTTCCCCCTCCCTATTGCCACGGCGGAACTCATCGCCGCCTGCCTTGCCCGCTGC
TGGACAGGGGCTCGGCTGTTGGGCACTGACAATTCCGTGGTGTTGTCGGGGAAATCATCGTCCTTTCCTT
GGCTGCTCGCCTGTGTTGCCACCTGGATTCTGCGCGGGACGTCCTTCTGCTACGTCCCTTCGGCCCTCAA
TCCAGCGGACCTTCCTTCCCGCGGCCTGCTGCCGGCTCTGCGGCCTCTTCCGCGTCTTCGCCTTCGCCCT
CAGACGAGTCGGATCTCCCTTTGGGCCGCCTCCCCGCGTCGACTTTAAGACCAATGACTTACAAGGCAGC
TGTAGATCTTAGCCACTTTTTAAAAGAAAAGGGGGGACTGGAAGGGCTAATTCACTCCCAACGAAGACAA
GATTTCACCATTATCGTTTCAGACCCACCTCCCAACCCCGAGGGGACCCAGAGAGGGCCTATTTCCCATG
ATTCCTTCATATTTGCATATACGATACAAGGCTGTTAGAGAGATAATTAGAATTAATTTGACTGTAAACA
CAAAGATATTAGTACAAAATACGTGACGTAGAAAGTAATAATTTCTTGGGTAGTTTGCAGTTTTAAAATT
ATGTTTTAAAATGGACTATCATATGCTTACCGTAACTTGAAAGTATTTCGATTTCTTGGCTTTATATATC
TTGTGGAAAGGACGAAACACCGGAGACGGTTGTAAATGAGCACACAAAATACACATGCTAAAATATTATA
TTCTATGACCTTTATAAAATCAACCAAAATCTTCTTTTTAATAACTTTAGTATCAATAATTAGAATTTTT
ATGTTCCTTTTTGCAAACTTTTAATAAAAATGAGCAAAATAAAAAAACGCTAGTTTTAGTAACTCGCGTT
GTTTTCTTCACCTTTAATAATAGCTACTCCACCACTTGTTCCTAAGCGGTCAGCTCCTGCTTCAATCATT
TTTTGAGCATCTTCAAATGTTCTAACTCCACCAGCTGCTTTAACTAAAGCATTGTCTTTAACAACTGACT
TCATTAGTTTAACATCTTCAAATGTTGCACCTGATTTTGAAAATCCTGTTGATGTTTTAACAAATTCTAA
TCCAGCTTCAACAGCTATTTCACAAGCTTTCATGATTTCTTCTTTTGTTAATAAACAATTTTCCATAATA
CATTTAACAACATGTGATCCAGCTGCTTTTTTTACAGCTTTCATGTCTTCTAAAACTAATTCATAATTTT
TGTCTTTTAATGCACCAATATTTAATACCATATCAATTTCTGTTGCACCATCTTTAATTGCTTCAGAAAC
TTCGAATGCTTTTGTAGCTGTTGTGCATGCACCTAGAGGAAAACCTACAACATTTGTTATTCCTACATTT
GTGCCTTTTAATAATTCTTTACAATAGCTTGTTCAATATGAATTAACACAAACTGTTGCAAAATCAAATT
CAATTGCTTCATCACATAATTGTTTAATTTCAGCTTTCGTAGCATCTTGTTTTAATAATGTGTGATCTAT
ATATTTGTTTAGTTTCATTTTTTCTCCTATATATTCATTTTTAATTTTAATTCTTTAATAATTTCGTCTA
CTTTAACTTTAGCGTTTTGAACAGATTCACCAACACCTATAAAATAAATTTTTAGTTTAGGTTCAGTTCC
ACTTGGGCGAACAGCAAATCATGACTTATCTTCTAAATAAAATTTTAGTAAGTCTTGTCCTGGCATATTA
TACATTCCATCGATGTAGTCTTCAACATTAACAACTTTAAGTCCAGCAATTTGAGTTAAGGGTGTTGCTC
TCAATGATTTCATTAATGGTTCAATTTTTAATTTCTTTTCTTCTGGTTTAAAATTCAAGTTTAAAGTGAA
AGTGTAATATGCACCCATTTCTTTAAATAAATCTTCTAAATAGTCTACTAATGTTTTATTTTGTTTTTTA
TAAAATCAAGCAGCCTCTGCTATTAATATAGAAGCTTGTATTCCATCTTTATCTCTAGCTGAGTCATCAA
TTACATATCCATAACTTTCTTCATAAGCAAAAACAAAATTTAATCCGTTATCTTCTTCTTTAGCAATTTC
TCTACCCATTCATTTAAATCCAGTTAAAGTTTTTACAATATTAACTCCATATTTTTCATGAGCGATTCTA
TCACCCAAATCACTTGTTACAAAACTTGAATATAGAGCCGGATTTTTTGGAATGCTATTTAAGCGTTTTA
GATTTGATAATTTTCAATCAATTAAAATTGGTCCTGTTTGATTTCCATCTAATCTTACAAAATGACCATC
ATGTTTTATTGCCATTCCAAATCTGTCAGCATCTGGGTCATTCATAATAATAATATCTGCATCATGTTTA
ATACCATATTCAAGCGGTATTTTTCATGCAGGATCAAATTCTGGATTTGGATTTACAACATTTTTAAATG
TTTCATCTTCAAATGCATGCTCTTCAACCTCAATAACGTTATATCCTGATTCACGTAATATTTTTGGGGT
AAATTTAGTTCCTGTTCCATTAACTGCGCTAAAAATAATTTTTAAATCTTTTTTAGCTTCTTGCTCTTTT
TTGTACGTCTCTGTTTAAGAGCTATGCTGGAAACAGCATAGCAAGTTTAAATAAGGCTAGTCCGTTATCA
ACTTGAAAAAGTGGCACCGAGTCGGTGCTTTTTTAAGCTTGGCGTAACTAGATCTTGAGACACTGCTTTT
TGCTTGTACTGGGTCTCTCTGGTTAGACCAGATCTGAGCCTGGGAGCTCTCTGGCTAACTAGGGAACCCA
CTGCTTAAGCCTCAATAAAGCTTGCCTTGAGTGCTTCAAGTAGTGTGTGCCCGTCTGTTGTGTGACTCTG
GTAACTAGAGATCCCTCAGACCCTTTTAGTCAGTGTGGAAAATCTCTAGCAGTACGTATAGTAGTTCATG
TCATCTTATTATTCAGTATTTATAACTTGCAAAGAAATGAATATCAGAGAGTGAGAGGAACTTGTTTATT
GCAGCTTATAATGGTTACAAATAAAGCAATAGCATCACAAATTTCACAAATAAAGCATTTTTTTCACTGC
ATTCTAGTTGTGGTTTGTCCAAACTCATCAATGTATCTTATCATGTCTGGCTCTAGCTATCCCGCCCCTA
ACTCCGCCCATCCCGCCCCTAACTCCGCCCAGTTCCGCCTATTCTCCGCCCCATGGCTGACTAATTTTTT
TTATTTATGCAGAGGCCGAGGCCGCCTCGGCCTCTGAGCTATTCCAGAAGTAGTGAGGAGGCTTTTTTGG
AGGCCTAGGGACGTACCCAATTCGCCCTATAGTGAGTCGTATTACGCGCGCTCACTGGCCGTCGTTTTAC
AACGTCGTGACTGGGAAAACCCTGGCGTTACCCAACTTAATCGCCTTGCAGCACATCCCCCTTTCGCCAG
CTGGCGTAATAGCGAAGAGGCCCGCACCGATCGCCCTTCCCAACAGTTGCGCAGCCTGAATGGCGAATGG
G
[124 nt withheld, positions 9102-9225]
C
[91 nt withheld, positions 9227-9317]
A
[49 nt withheld, positions 9319-9367]
CCTTTGACGTTGGAGTCCACGTTCTTT
[37 nt withheld, positions 9395-9431]
ACCCTATCTCGGTCTATTCTTTTGATTTATAAGGGATTTTGCCGATTTCGGCCTATTGGTTAAAAAATGA
GCTGATTTAACAAAAATTTAACGCGAATTTTAACAAAATATTAACGCTTACAATTTAGGTGGCACTTTTC
GGGGAAATGTGCGCGGAACCCCTATTTGTTTATTTTTCTAAATACATTCAAATATGTATCCGCTCATGAG
ACAATAACCCTGATAAATGCTTCAATAATATTGAAAAAGGAAGAGTATGAGTATTCAACATTTCCGTGTC
GCCCTTATTCCCTTTTTTGCGGCATTTTGCCTTCCTGTTTTTGCTCACCCAGAAACGCTGGTGAAAGTAA
AAGATGCTGAAGATCAGTTGGGTGCACGAGTGGGTTACATCGAACTGGATCTCAACAGCGGTAAGATCCT
TGAGAGTTTTCGCCCCGAAGAACGTTTTCCAATGATGAGCACTTTTAAAGTTCTGCTATGTGGCGCGGTA
TTATCCCGTATTGACGCCGGGCAAGAGCAACTCGGTCGCCGCATACACTATTCTCAGAATGACTTGGTTG
AGTACTCACCAGTCACAGAAAAGCATCTTACGGATGGCATGACAGTAAGAGAATTATGCAGTGCTGCCAT
AACCATGAGTGATAACACTGCGGCCAACTTACTTCTGACAACGATCGGAGGACCGAAGGAGCTAACCGCT
TTTTTGCACAACATGGGGGATCATGTAACTCGCCTTGATCGTTGGGAACCGGAGCTGAATGAAGCCATAC
CAAACGACGAGCGTGACACCACGATGCCTGTAGCAATGGCAACAACGTTGCGCAAACTATTAACTGGCGA
ACTACTTACTCTAGCTTCCCGGCAACAA
